>Addgene plasmid #236972 | HaloTag-hCHMP4B Vector | addgene full sequence | sequence record 471868 | Addgene NGS Result
CGGCAGTGAAAAAAATGCTTTATTTGTGAAATTTGTGATGCTATTGCTTTATTTGTAACCATTATAAGCT
GCAATAAACAAGTTAACAACAACAATTGCATTCATTTTATGTTTCAGGTTCAGGGGGAGGTGTGGGAGGT
TTTTTAAAGCAAGTAAAACCTCTACAAATGTGGTATGGCTGATTATGATCCGCGGCCGCAATACGTCGAC
GTTATCAGCTGACTTCGTACGAGAGCCTAGGATTATGGCGCGCCACTAGTTATTAATAGTAATCAATTAC
GGGGTCATTAGTTCATAGCCCATATATGGAGTTCCGCGTTACATAACTTACGGTAAATGGCCCGCCTGGC
TGACCGCCCAACGACCCCCGCCCATTGACGTCAATAATGACGTATGTTCCCATAGTAACGCCAATAGGGA
CTTTCCATTGACGTCAATGGGTGGAGTATTTACGGTAAACTGCCCACTTGGCAGTACATCAAGTGTATCA
TATGCCAAGTCCGCCCCCTATTGACGTCAATGACGGTAAATGGCCCGCCTGGCATTATGCCCAGTACATG
ACCTTACGGGACTTTCCTACTTGGCAGTACATCTACGTATTAGTCATCGCTATTACCATGGTGATGCGGT
TTTGGCAGTACACCAATGGGCGTGGATAGCGGTTTGACTCACGGGGATTTCCAAGTCTCCACCCCATTGA
CGTCAATGGGAGTTTGTTTTGGCACCAAAATCAACGGGACTTTCCAAAATGTCGTAATAACCCCGCCCCG
TTGACGCAAATGGGCGGTAGGCGTGTACGGTGGGAGGTCTATATAAGCAGAGCTGGTTTAGTGAACCGTC
AGATCACTAGAAGCTTTATTGCGGTAGTTTATCACAGTTAAATTGCTAACGCAGTCAGTGCTTCTGACAC
AACAGTCTCGAACTTAAGCTGCAGAAGTTGGTCGTGAGGCACTGGGCAGGTAAGTATCAAGGTTACAAGA
CAGGTTTAAGGAGACCAATAGAAACTGGGCTTGTCGAGACAGAGAAGACTCTTGCGTTTCTGATAGGCAC
CTATTGGTCTTACTGACATCCACTTTGCCTTTCTCTCCACAGGTGTCCACTCCCAGTTCAATTACAGCTC
TTAAGGCTAGAGTATTAATACGACTCACTATAGGGCTAGCAAAGCCACCATGGCAGAAATCGGTACTGGC
TTTCCATTCGACCCCCATTATGTGGAAGTCCTGGGCGAGCGCATGCACTACGTCGATGTTGGTCCGCGCG
ATGGCACCCCTGTGCTGTTCCTGCACGGTAACCCGACCTCCTCCTACGTGTGGCGCAACATCATCCCGCA
TGTTGCACCGACCCATCGCTGCATTGCTCCAGACCTGATCGGTATGGGCAAATCCGACAAACCAGACCTG
GGTTATTTCTTCGACGACCACGTCCGCTTCATGGATGCCTTCATCGAAGCCCTGGGTCTGGAAGAGGTCG
TCCTGGTCATTCACGACTGGGGCTCCGCTCTGGGTTTCCACTGGGCCAAGCGCAATCCAGAGCGCGTCAA
AGGTATTGCATTTATGGAGTTCATCCGCCCTATCCCGACCTGGGACGAATGGCCAGAATTTGCCCGCGAG
ACCTTCCAGGCCTTCCGCACCACCGACGTCGGCCGCAAGCTGATCATCGATCAGAACGTTTTTATCGAGG
GTACGCTGCCGATGGGTGTCGTCCGCCCGCTGACTGAAGTCGAGATGGACCATTACCGCGAGCCGTTCCT
GAATCCTGTTGACCGCGAGCCACTGTGGCGCTTCCCAAACGAGCTGCCAATCGCCGGTGAGCCAGCGAAC
ATCGTCGCGCTGGTCGAAGAATACATGGACTGGCTGCACCAGTCCCCTGTCCCGAAGCTGCTGTTCTGGG
GCACCCCAGGCGTTCTGATCCCACCGGCCGAAGCCGCTCGCCTGGCCAAAAGCCTGCCTAACTGCAAGGC
TGTGGACATCGGCCCGGGTCTGAATCTGCTGCAAGAAGACAACCCGGACCTGATCGGCAGCGAGATCGCG
CGCTGGCTGTCGACGCTCGAGATTTCCGGCGAGCCAACCACTGAGGATCTGTACTTTCAGAGCGATAACG
CGATCGCCATGTCGGTGTTCGGGAAGCTGTTCGGGGCTGGAGGGGGTAAGGCCGGCAAGGGCGGCCCGAC
CCCCCAGGAGGCCATCCAGCGGCTGCGGGACACGGAAGAGATGTTAAGCAAGAAACAGGAGTTCCTGGAG
AAGAAAATCGAGCAGGAGCTGACGGCCGCCAAGAAGCACGGCACCAAAAACAAGCGCGCGGCCCTCCAGG
CACTGAAGCGTAAGAAGAGGTATGAGAAGCAGCTGGCGCAGATCGACGGCACATTATCAACCATCGAGTT
CCAGCGGGAGGCCCTGGAGAATGCCAACACCAACACCGAGGTGCTCAAGAACATGGGCTATGCCGCCAAG
GCCATGAAGGCGGCCCATGACAACATGGACATCGATAAAGTTGATGAGTTAATGCAGGACATTGCTGACC
AGCAAGAACTTGCAGAGGAGATTTCAACAGCAATTTCGAAACCTGTAGGGTTTGGAGAAGAGTTTGACGA
GGATGAGCTCATGGCGGAATTAGAAGAACTAGAACAGGAGGAACTAGACAAGAATTTGCTGGAAATCAGT
GGACCCGAAACAGTCCCTCTACCAAATGTTCCCTCTATAGCCCTACCATCAAAACCCGCCAAGAAGAAAG
AAGAGGAGGACGACGACATGAAGGAATTGGAGAACTGGGCTGGATCCATGGTTTAAACGAATTCGGGCTC
GGTACCCGGGGATCCTCTAGAGTCGACCTGCAGGCATGCAAGCTGATTTGGCTGCTGCCACCGCTGAGCA
AGGCCGCTTCGAGCAGACATGATAAGATACATTGATGAGTTTGGACAAACCACAACTAGAATGCAGTGAA
AAAAATGCTTTATTTGTGAAATTTGTGATGCTATTGCTTTATTTGTAACCATTATAAGCTGCAATAAACA
AGTTAACAACAACAATTGCATTCATTTTATGTTTCAGGTTCAGGGGGAGATGTGGGAGGTTTTTTTAAGC
AAGTAAAACCTCTACAAATGTGGTAAAATCTTAATTAAGAATTCTAATATAACTTCGTATAGCATACATT
ATACGAAGTTATGGATCCACTGTTGACAATTAATCATCGGCATAGTATATCGGCATAGTATAATACGACA
AGGTGAGGAACTAAACCCAGGAGGCAGATCATGATTGAACAAGATGGATTGCACGCAGGTTCTCCGGCCG
CTTGGGTGGAGAGGCTATTCGGCTATGACTGGGCACAACAGACAATCGGCTGCTCTGATGCCGCCGTGTT
CCGGCTGTCAGCGCAGGGGCGCCCGGTTCTTTTTGTCAAGACCGACCTGTCCGGTGCCCTGAATGAACTG
CAGGACGAGGCAGCGCGGCTATCGTGGCTGGCCACGACGGGCGTTCCTTGCGCAGCTGTGCTCGACGTTG
TCACTGAAGCGGGAAGGGACTGGCTGCTATTGGGCGAAGTGCCGGGGCAGGATCTCCTGTCATCTCACCT
TGCTCCTGCCGAGAAAGTATCCATCATGGCTGATGCAATGCGGCGGCTGCATACGCTTGATCCGGCTACC
TGCCCATTCGACCACCAAGCGAAACATCGCATCGAGCGAGCACGTACTCGGATGGAAGCCGGTCTTGTCG
ATCAGGATGATCTGGACGAAGAGCATCAGGGGCTCGCGCCAGCCGAACTGTTCGCCAGGCTCAAGGCGCG
CATGCCCGACGGCGAGGATCTCGTCGTGACCCATGGCGATGCCTGCTTGCCGAATATCATGGTGGAAAAT
GGCCGCTTTTCTGGATTCATCGACTGTGGCCGGCTGGGTGTGGCGGACCGCTATCAGGACATAGCGTTGG
CTACCCGTGATATTGCTGAAGAGCTTGGCGGCGAATGGGCTGACCGCTTCCTCGTGCTTTACGGTATCGC
CGCTCCCGATTCGCAGCGCATCGCCTTCTATCGCCTTCTTGACGAGTTCTTCTGATTCGAAATGACCGAC
CAAGCGACGCCCAACCGGTATCAGCTCACTCAAAGGCGGTAATACGGTTATCCACAGAATCAGGGGATAA
CGCAGGAAAGAACATGTGAGCAAAAGGCCAGCAAAAGGCCAGGAACCGTAAAAAGGCCGCGTTGCTGGCG
TTTTTCCATAGGCTCCGCCCCCCTGACGAGCATCACAAAAATCGACGCTCAAGTCAGAGGTGGCGAAACC
CGACAGGACTATAAAGATACCAGGCGTTTCCCCCTGGAAGCTCCCTCGTGCGCTCTCCTGTTCCGACCCT
GCCGCTTACCGGATACCTGTCCGCCTTTCTCCCTTCGGGAAGCGTGGCGCTTTCTCATAGCTCACGCTGT
AGGTATCTCAGTTCGGTGTAGGTCGTTCGCTCCAAGCTGGGCTGTGTGCACGAACCCCCCGTTCAGCCCG
ACCGCTGCGCCTTATCCGGTAACTATCGTCTTGAGTCCAACCCGGTAAGACACGACTTATCGCCACTGGC
AGCAGCCACTGGTAACAGGATTAGCAGAGCGAGGTATGTAGGCGGTGCTACAGAGTTCTTGAAGTGGTGG
CCTAACTACGGCTACACTAGAAGGACAGTATTTGGTATCTGCGCTCTGCTGAAGCCAGTTACCTTCGGAA
AAAGAGTTGGTAGCTCTTGATCCGGCAAACAAACCACCGCTGGTAGCGGTGGTTTTTTTGTTTGCAAGCA
GCAGATTACGCGCAGAAAAAAAGGATTTCAAGAAGATCCTTTGATCTTTTCTACGGGGTCTGACGCTCAG
TGGAACGAAAACTCACGTTAAGGGATTTTGGTCATGAGATTATCAAAAAGGATCTTCACCTAGATCCTTT
TATAGTCCGGAATCGTCACACAAAAAACCAACACACAGATGTAATGAAAATAAAGATATTTTATTGCGGC
CATCGTGATGGCTAGAGTTTAGCCCTCCCACACATAACCAGAGGGCAGCAATTCACGAATCCCAACTGCC
GTCGGCTGTCCATCACTGTCCTTCACTATGGCTTTGATCCCAGGATGCAGATCGAGAAGCACCTGTCGGC
ACCGTCCGCAGGGGCTCAAGATGCCCCTGTTCTCATTTCCGATCGCGACGATACAAGTCAGGTTGCCAGC
TGCCGCAGCAGCAGCAGTGCCCAGCACCACGAGTTCTGCACAAGGTCCCCCAGTAAAATGATATACATTG
ACACCAGTGAAGATGCGGCCGTCGCTAGAGAGAGCTGCGCTGGCGACGCTGTAGTCTTCAGAGATGGGGA
TGCTGTTGATTGTAGCCGTTGCTCTTTCAATGAGGGTGGATTCTTCTTGAGACAAAGGCTTGGCCATGGT
GGCGCTAGTGTCAGAAGAATCGAGCTTTTTGCAAAAGCCTAGGCCTCCAAAAAAGCCTCCTCACTACTTC
TGGAATAGCTCAGAGGCCGAGGCGGCCTCGGCCTCTGCATAAATAAAAAAAATTAGTCAGCCATGGGGCG
GAGAATGGGCGGAACTGGGCGGAGTTAGGGGCGGGATGGGCGGAGTTAGGGGCGGGACTATGGTTGCTGA
CTAATTGAGATGCATGCTTTGCATACTTCTGCCTGCTGGGGAGCCTGGGGACTTTCCACACCTGGTTGCT
GACTAATTGAGATGCATGCTTTGCATACTTCTGCCTGCTGGGGAGCCTGGGGACTTTCCACACCCTAACT
GACACACATTCCACAGCTGGTTCTTTCCGCCTCAGAAGGTACCTAACCAAGTTCCTCTTTCAGAGGTTAT
TTCAGGCCATGGTGCTGCGCAAGACGCGTTAATTAAGACGT
Features (pLannotate 1.2.2; 19 found; start..end, strand, type, name):
      3..84      -  polyA_signal   SV40 poly(A) signal: SV40 polyadenylation signal
    107..190     -  CDS            large T antigen (fragment): large T antigen from SV40 (simian virus 40)
    255..620     +  enhancer       CMV enhancer: human cytomegalovirus immediate early enhancer
    622..821     +  promoter       CMV promoter: human cytomegalovirus (CMV) immediate early promoter
    960..1092    +  intron         chimeric intron: chimera between introns from human β-globin and immunoglobulin heavy chain genes
   1136..1154    +  promoter       T7 promoter: promoter for bacteriophage T7 RNA polymerase
   1170..2060    +  CDS            HaloTag®: modified bacterial dehalogenase that forms covalent bonds with chloroalkane derivatives
   2073..2093    +  CDS            TEV site: tobacco etch virus (TEV) protease recognition and cleavage site
   2109..2780    +  CDS            CHMP4B: CHM4B_HUMAN - Also known as C20orf178, SHAX1. Experimental evidence at protein level: Swiss-Prot protein existence level 1. (Microbial infection) The ESCRT machinery also functions in topologically equivalent membrane fission events, such as the budding of enveloped viruses (HIV-1 and other lentiviruses). Via its interaction with PDCD6IP involved in HIV-1 p6- and p9-dependent virus release. From Homo sapiens (Human).
   2789..2844    +  misc_feature   MCS: pUC18/19 multiple cloning site
   2893..3014    -  polyA_signal   SV40 poly(A) signal: SV40 polyadenylation signal
   3037..3105    -  CDS            large T antigen (fragment): large T antigen from SV40 (simian virus 40)
   3129..3162    +  protein_bind   loxP: Cre-mediated recombination occurs in the 8-bp core sequence (GCATACAT). Cre recombinase
   3172..3219    +  promoter       EM7 promoter: synthetic bacterial promoter&nbsp
   3251..4042    +  CDS            neo: KKA2_KLEPN - Also known as kan, nptII. Experimental evidence at protein level: Swiss-Prot protein existence level 1. Resistance to kanamycin, neomycin, paromomycin, ribostamycin, butirosin and gentamicin B. From Klebsiella pneumoniae.
   4203..4791    -  rep_origin     ori: high-copy-number ColE1/pMB1/pBR322/pUC origin of replication
   4917..4965    -  polyA_signal   poly(A) signal: synthetic polyadenylation signal
   4989..5387    -  CDS            BSD: blasticidin S deaminase; Aspergillus terreus BSD; confers resistance to blasticidin
   5418..5775    -  promoter       SV40 promoter: SV40 enhancer and early promoter
