[The description below was written by a language model from this plasmid's Addgene catalogue record and pLannotate feature annotations shown in this document.]
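Description:
HaloTag-hCHMP4B Vector is a 5.9 kb mammalian expression plasmid built on the pFN222K HaloTag CMV-Blast BiBRET backbone. It is propagated in E. coli as a high-copy plasmid from a ColE1/pUC-type origin and selected with kanamycin, through an nptII (neo) coding sequence driven by the synthetic bacterial EM7 promoter. For selection in mammalian cells it carries a separate cassette on the opposite strand, in which the SV40 enhancer/early promoter drives the blasticidin S deaminase gene (BSD), terminated by a synthetic poly(A) signal.

The payload is an N-terminal HaloTag fusion to unmutated human CHMP4B, an ESCRT-III subunit involved in membrane fission events such as enveloped virus budding. Transcription is driven by the CMV immediate-early enhancer and promoter, followed by a chimeric β-globin/immunoglobulin intron that typically improves mRNA processing and expression. A T7 promoter just upstream of the open reading frame would also allow in vitro transcription. HaloTag, a modified bacterial dehalogenase that bonds covalently to chloroalkane ligands, is joined to CHMP4B through a linker containing a TEV protease recognition site, so the tag can be cleaved off if desired. A short multiple cloning site remnant and an SV40 late-type polyadenylation region follow the insert. A single loxP site lies between the expression cassette and the kanamycin marker; the record does not explain its role.

The stated purpose is CMV-driven expression of the HaloTag-CHMP4B fusion in mammalian cells. The tag allows fluorescent ligand labelling, imaging or capture of the protein, and the backbone name suggests use as an energy-transfer acceptor in BRET-type proximity assays, although the record gives no further detail.
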