Addgene plasmid #236972: HaloTag-hCHMP4B Vector
Purpose: Express HaloTag(R)-hCHMP4B Fusion Protein in Mammalian Cells under a CMV promoter
Depositing lab: Promega Corporation.
Backbone
  Vector backbone: pFN222K HaloTag(R) CMV-Blast BiBRET Vector
  Vector type: Mammalian Expression
  Selectable markers: Blasticidin
Growth in bacteria
  Bacterial resistance: Kanamycin, 50 μg/mL
  Growth temperature: 37°C
  Growth strain: DH5alpha
  Copy number: High Copy
Gene/Insert
  Gene/Insert name: hCHMP4B
  Species: H. sapiens (human)
  Mutation: None
  Entrez Gene: CHMP4B (a.k.a. C20orf178, CHMP4A, CTPP3, CTRCT31, SNF7, SNF7-2, Shax1, VPS32B, Vps32-2, dJ553F4.4)
  Promoter: CMV
  Tag / fusion protein: HaloTag (R) (N terminal on backbone)
  Cloning method: Other
Terms and licenses: Academic/Nonprofit Terms; Industry Terms
How to cite: HaloTag-hCHMP4B Vector was a gift from Promega Corporation (Addgene plasmid # 236972 ; http://n2t.net/addgene:236972 ; RRID:Addgene_236972)
